>Addgene plasmid #23387 | pDONR223-PKDCC | depositor partial sequence | sequence record 10971 | Author sequence
ATGGTGCTGCTGGAGCGGCTGCGGCACCCCAACGTGCTGCAGCTCTATGGCTACTGCTACCAGGACAGCG
AGGACATCCCAGACACCCTGACCACCATCACGGAGCTGGGCGCCCCTGTAGAAATGATCCAGCTGCTGCA
AACTTCCTGGGAGGATCGATTCCGAATCTGCCTGAGCCTGGGCCGCCTCCTCCACCACCTGGCCCACTCC
CCACTGGGCTCCGTCACTCTGCTGGACTTCCGCCCTCGGCAGTTTGTGCTGGTGGATGGGGAGCTCAAAG
TGACGGACCTGGATGACGCACGTGTGGAGGAGACGCCGTGTGCAGGCAGCACCGACTGCATACTCGAGTT
TCCGGCCAGGAACTTCACCCTGCCCTGCTCAGCCCAGGGCTGGTGCGAGGGCATGAACGAGAAGCGGAAC
CTCTATAATGCCTACAGGTTTTTCTTCACATACCTCCTGCCTCACAGTGCCCCGCCTTCACTGCGTCCTC
TGCTGGACAGCATCGTCAACGCCACAGGAGAGCTCGCCTGGGGGGTGGACGAGACCCTGGCCCAGCTGGA
GAAGGTGCTGCACCTGTACCGGAGCGGGCAGTATCTGCAGAACTCCACGGCAAGCAGCAGTACCGAGTAC
CAGTGTATCCCAGACAGCACCATCCCCCAGGAAGACTACCGCTGCTGGCCATCCTACCACCACGGGAGCT
GCCTCCTTTCAGTGTTCAACCTGGCTGAGGCTGTGGATGTCTGTGAGAGCCATGCCCAGTGTCGGGCCTT
TGTGGTCACCAACCAGACCACCTGGACAGGTCGGCAGCTGGTCTTTTTCAAGACTGGATGGAGCCAAGTG
GTCCCTGATCCCAACAAGACCACATATGTGAAGGCCTCTGGCTTG
