>Addgene plasmid #23387 | pDONR223-PKDCC | addgene partial sequence | sequence record 29220 | 23387 with M13rev
AATGATTTTATTTTGACTGATAGTGACCTGTTCGTTGCAACAAATTGATAAGCAATGCTTTCTTATAATG
CCAACTTTGTACAAGAAAGTTGGCAAGCCAGAGGCCTTCACATATGTGGTCTTGTTGGGATCAGGGACCA
CTTGGCTCCATCCAGTCTTGAAAAAGACCAGCTGCCGACCTGTCCAGGTGGTCTGGTTGGTGACCACAAA
GGCCCGACACTGGGCATGGCTCTCACAGACATCCACAGCCTCAGCCAGGTTGAACACTGAAAGGAGGCAG
CTCCCGTGGTGGTAGGATGGCCAGCAGCGGTAGTCTTCCTGGGGGATGGTGCTGTCTGGGATACACTGGT
ACTCGGTACTGCTGCTTGCCGTGGAGTTCTGCAGATACTGCCCGCTCCGGTACAGGTGCAGCACCTTCTC
CAGCTGGGCCAGGGTCTCGTCCACCCCCCAGGCGAGCTCTCCTGTGGCGTTGACGATGCTGTCCAGCAGA
GGACGCAGTGAAGGCGGGGCACTGTGAGGCAGGAGGTATGTGAAGAAAAACCTGTAGGCATTATAGAGGT
TCCGCTTCTCGTTCATGCCCTCGCACCAGCCCTGGGCTGAGCAGGGCAGGGTGAAGTTCCTGGCCGGAAA
CTCGAGTATGCAGTCGGTGCTGCCTGCACACGGCGTCTCCTCCACACGTGCGTCATCCAGGTCCGTCACT
TTGAGCTCCCCATCCACCAGCACAAACTGCCGAGGGCGGAAGTCCAGCAGAGTGACGGAGCCCAGTGGGG
AGTGGGCCAGGTGGTGGAGGAGGCGGCCC
