>Addgene plasmid #23387 | pDONR223-PKDCC | addgene partial sequence | sequence record 29221 | 23387 with M13pUC-fwd
AGCTCGGGCCCAATAATGATTTTATTTTGACTGATAGTGACCTGTTCGTTGCAACAAATTGATGAGCAAT
GCTTTTTTATAATGCCAACTTTGTACAAAAAAGTTGGCACCATGGTGCTGCTGGAGCGGCTGCGGCACCC
CAACGTGCTGCAGCTCTATGGCTACTGCTACCAGGACAGCGAGGACATCCCAGACACCCTGACCACCATC
ACGGAGCTGGGCGCCCCTGTAGAAATGATCCAGCTGCTGCAAACTTCCTGGGAGGATCGATTCCGAATCT
GCCTGAGCCTGGGCCGCCTCCTCCACCACCTGGCCCACTCCCCACTGGGCTCCGTCACTCTGCTGGACTT
CCGCCCTCGGCAGTTTGTGCTGGTGGATGGGGAGCTCAAAGTGACGGACCTGGATGACGCACGTGTGGAG
GAGACGCCGTGTGCAGGCAGCACCGACTGCATACTCGAGTTTCCGGCCAGGAACTTCACCCTGCCCTGCT
CAGCCCAGGGCTGGTGCGAGGGCATGAACGAGAAGCGGAACCTCTATAATGCCTACAGGTTTTTCTTCAC
ATACCTCCTGCCTCACAGTGCCCCGCCTTCACTGCGTCCTCTGCTGGACAGCATCGTCAACGCCACAGGA
