[The description below was written by a language model from this plasmid's Addgene catalogue record.]
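Description:
pDONR223-PKDCC is a Gateway entry clone built on the Invitrogen pDONR223 donor backbone (about 5 kb without insert). It carries the open reading frame of human PKDCC, also known as Vlk or SGK493, a protein kinase domain-containing gene, as an insert of roughly 1.5 kb. The plasmid is maintained at high copy in standard E. coli cloning strains and is selected with spectinomycin. The record does not list the origin of replication or other backbone features, and no feature table is provided. The insert was introduced by Gateway recombination, so in the usual arrangement for such clones the ORF is flanked by attL-type sites that allow transfer into attR-containing destination vectors through an LR reaction. M13 forward and reverse primer sites flanking the insert are used for sequence verification.

The ORF lacks a stop codon. This lets it be recombined into a destination vector that supplies a C-terminal epitope tag of choice and the terminating stop codon in frame. As a donor/entry construct it is not meant to drive expression in mammalian cells, no promoter for the insert is recorded, and the depositors state that it should not be transfected directly. They point instead to a companion series of lentiviral destination vectors (pLX301 to pLX304) for expressing the ORF in mammalian cells. The clone belongs to a kinase ORF collection, and the associated publication concerns resistance to RAF inhibition through reactivation of the MAP kinase pathway. This suggests its main role is as a source clone for gain-of-function expression studies and screens.
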