Addgene plasmid #23387: pDONR223-PKDCC
Depositing lab: William Hahn & David Root. Depositing organization: Dana-Farber Cancer Institute. Publication: COT drives resistance to RAF inhibition through MAP kinase pathway reactivation. Johannessen CM, Boehm JS, Kim SY, Thomas SR, Wardwell L, Johnson LA, Emery CM, Stransky N, Cogdill AP, Barretina J, Caponigro G, Hieronymus H, Murray RR, Salehi-Ashtiani K, Hill DE, Vidal M, Zhao JJ, Yang X, Alkan O, Kim S, Harris JL, Wilson CJ, Myer VE, Finan PM, Root DE, Roberts TM, Golub T, Flaherty KT, Dummer R, Weber BL, Sellers WR, Schlegel R, Wargo JA, Hahn WC, Garraway LA. Nature. 2010 Dec 16;468(7326):968-72. doi: 10.1038/nature09627 PubMed 21107320.
Backbone
  Vector backbone: pDONR223
  Backbone manufacturer: Invitrogen
  Backbone size w/o insert (bp): 5005
  Vector type: Gateway Donor vector
Growth in bacteria
  Bacterial resistance: Spectinomycin, 50 μg/mL
  Growth temperature: 37°C
  Growth strain: DH5alpha
  Copy number: High Copy
Gene/Insert
  Gene/Insert name: PKDCC
  Species: H. sapiens (human)
  Insert size (bp): 1482
  GenBank ID: NM_138370
  Entrez Gene: PKDCC (a.k.a. Vlk, SGK493, FLJ18197, MGC125960)
  Cloning method: Gateway Cloning
  Sequencing primers: 5′ M13pUC-fwd; 3′ M13rev
Terms and licenses: Academic/Nonprofit Terms; Industry Terms: Not Available to Industry
Depositor comments: The ORF has no Stop codon. This design enables easy recombination into a destination vector to add an epitope tag of choice and Stop codon to the ORF. Do NOT use this plasmid directly for transfections. A set of 4 custom lentiviral vectors is available ( pLX301 (http://www.addgene.org/25895/) , pLX302 (http://www.addgene.org/25896/) , pLX303 (http://www.addgene.org/25897/) , pLX304 (http://www.addgene.org/25890/) ) to be used to express these ORFs in mammalian cells. These plasmids are not included in the kit and must be ordered separately.
How to cite: pDONR223-PKDCC was a gift from William Hahn & David Root (Addgene plasmid # 23387 ; http://n2t.net/addgene:23387 ; RRID:Addgene_23387)
